>Addgene plasmid #112407 | pSMAD3.1.0-gDNA | depositor full sequence | sequence record 211798 | Full Sequence
TAGAGCTAGAAATAGCAAGTTAAAATAAGGCTAGTCCGTTATCAACTTGAAAAAGTGGCACCGAGTCGGT
GCTTTTTTGTTTTAGAGCTAGAAATAGCAAGTTAAAATAAGGCTAGTCCGTTTTTAGCGCGTGCGCCAAT
TCTGCAGACAAATGGCTCTAGAGGTACCCGTTACATAACTTACGGTAAATGGCCCGCCTGGCTGACCGCC
CAACGACCCCCGCCCATTGACGTCAATAGTAACGCCAATAGGGACTTTCCATTGACGTCAATGGGTGGAG
TATTTACGGTAAACTGCCCACTTGGCAGTACATCAAGTGTATCATATGCCAAGTACGCCCCCTATTGACG
TCAATGACGGTAAATGGCCCGCCTGGCATTGTGCCCAGTACATGACCTTATGGGACTTTCCTACTTGGCA
GTACATCTACGTATTAGTCATCGCTATTACCATGGTCGAGGTGAGCCCCACGTTCTGCTTCACTCTCCCC
ATCTCCCCCCCCTCCCCACCCCCAATTTTGTATTTATTTATTTTTTAATTATTTTGTGCAGCGATGGGGG
CGGGGGGGGGGGGGGGGCGCGCGCCAGGCGGGGCGGGGCGGGGCGAGGGGCGGGGCGGGGCGAGGCGGAG
AGGTGCGGCGGCAGCCAATCAGAGCGGCGCGCTCCGAAAGTTTCCTTTTATGGCGAGGCGGCGGCGGCGG
CGGCCCTATAAAAAGCGAAGCGCGCGGCGGGCGGGAGTCGCTGCGACGCTGCCTTCGCCCCGTGCCCCGC
TCCGCCGCCGCCTCGCGCCGCCCGCCCCGGCTCTGACTGACCGCGTTACTCCCACAGGTGAGCGGGCGGG
ACGGCCCTTCTCCTCCGGGCTGTAATTAGCTGAGCAAGAGGTAAGGGTTTAAGGGATGGTTGGTTGGTGG
GGTATTAATGTTTAATTACCTGGAGCACCTGCCTGAAATCACTTTTTTTCAGGTTGGACCGGTGCCACCA
TGGACTATAAGGACCACGACGGAGACTACAAGGATCATGATATTGATTACAAAGACGATGACGATAAGAT
GGCCCCAAAGAAGAAGCGGAAGGTCGGTATCCACGGAGTCCCAGCAGCCGACAAGAAGTACAGCATCGGC
CTGGACATCGGCACCAACTCTGTGGGCTGGGCCGTGATCACCGACGAGTACAAGGTGCCCAGCAAGAAAT
TCAAGGTGCTGGGCAACACCGACCGGCACAGCATCAAGAAGAACCTGATCGGAGCCCTGCTGTTCGACAG
CGGCGAAACAGCCGAGGCCACCCGGCTGAAGAGAACCGCCAGAAGAAGATACACCAGACGGAAGAACCGG
ATCTGCTATCTGCAAGAGATCTTCAGCAACGAGATGGCCAAGGTGGACGACAGCTTCTTCCACAGACTGG
AAGAGTCCTTCCTGGTGGAAGAGGATAAGAAGCACGAGCGGCACCCCATCTTCGGCAACATCGTGGACGA
GGTGGCCTACCACGAGAAGTACCCCACCATCTACCACCTGAGAAAGAAACTGGTGGACAGCACCGACAAG
GCCGACCTGCGGCTGATCTATCTGGCCCTGGCCCACATGATCAAGTTCCGGGGCCACTTCCTGATCGAGG
GCGACCTGAACCCCGACAACAGCGACGTGGACAAGCTGTTCATCCAGCTGGTGCAGACCTACAACCAGCT
GTTCGAGGAAAACCCCATCAACGCCAGCGGCGTGGACGCCAAGGCCATCCTGTCTGCCAGACTGAGCAAG
AGCAGACGGCTGGAAAATCTGATCGCCCAGCTGCCCGGCGAGAAGAAGAATGGCCTGTTCGGAAACCTGA
TTGCCCTGAGCCTGGGCCTGACCCCCAACTTCAAGAGCAACTTCGACCTGGCCGAGGATGCCAAACTGCA
GCTGAGCAAGGACACCTACGACGACGACCTGGACAACCTGCTGGCCCAGATCGGCGACCAGTACGCCGAC
CTGTTTCTGGCCGCCAAGAACCTGTCCGACGCCATCCTGCTGAGCGACATCCTGAGAGTGAACACCGAGA
TCACCAAGGCCCCCCTGAGCGCCTCTATGATCAAGAGATACGACGAGCACCACCAGGACCTGACCCTGCT
GAAAGCTCTCGTGCGGCAGCAGCTGCCTGAGAAGTACAAAGAGATTTTCTTCGACCAGAGCAAGAACGGC
TACGCCGGCTACATTGACGGCGGAGCCAGCCAGGAAGAGTTCTACAAGTTCATCAAGCCCATCCTGGAAA
AGATGGACGGCACCGAGGAACTGCTCGTGAAGCTGAACAGAGAGGACCTGCTGCGGAAGCAGCGGACCTT
CGACAACGGCAGCATCCCCCACCAGATCCACCTGGGAGAGCTGCACGCCATTCTGCGGCGGCAGGAAGAT
TTTTACCCATTCCTGAAGGACAACCGGGAAAAGATCGAGAAGATCCTGACCTTCCGCATCCCCTACTACG
TGGGCCCTCTGGCCAGGGGAAACAGCAGATTCGCCTGGATGACCAGAAAGAGCGAGGAAACCATCACCCC
CTGGAACTTCGAGGAAGTGGTGGACAAGGGCGCTTCCGCCCAGAGCTTCATCGAGCGGATGACCAACTTC
GATAAGAACCTGCCCAACGAGAAGGTGCTGCCCAAGCACAGCCTGCTGTACGAGTACTTCACCGTGTATA
ACGAGCTGACCAAAGTGAAATACGTGACCGAGGGAATGAGAAAGCCCGCCTTCCTGAGCGGCGAGCAGAA
AAAGGCCATCGTGGACCTGCTGTTCAAGACCAACCGGAAAGTGACCGTGAAGCAGCTGAAAGAGGACTAC
TTCAAGAAAATCGAGTGCTTCGACTCCGTGGAAATCTCCGGCGTGGAAGATCGGTTCAACGCCTCCCTGG
GCACATACCACGATCTGCTGAAAATTATCAAGGACAAGGACTTCCTGGACAATGAGGAAAACGAGGACAT
TCTGGAAGATATCGTGCTGACCCTGACACTGTTTGAGGACAGAGAGATGATCGAGGAACGGCTGAAAACC
TATGCCCACCTGTTCGACGACAAAGTGATGAAGCAGCTGAAGCGGCGGAGATACACCGGCTGGGGCAGGC
TGAGCCGGAAGCTGATCAACGGCATCCGGGACAAGCAGTCCGGCAAGACAATCCTGGATTTCCTGAAGTC
CGACGGCTTCGCCAACAGAAACTTCATGCAGCTGATCCACGACGACAGCCTGACCTTTAAAGAGGACATC
CAGAAAGCCCAGGTGTCCGGCCAGGGCGATAGCCTGCACGAGCACATTGCCAATCTGGCCGGCAGCCCCG
CCATTAAGAAGGGCATCCTGCAGACAGTGAAGGTGGTGGACGAGCTCGTGAAAGTGATGGGCCGGCACAA
GCCCGAGAACATCGTGATCGAAATGGCCAGAGAGAACCAGACCACCCAGAAGGGACAGAAGAACAGCCGC
GAGAGAATGAAGCGGATCGAAGAGGGCATCAAAGAGCTGGGCAGCCAGATCCTGAAAGAACACCCCGTGG
AAAACACCCAGCTGCAGAACGAGAAGCTGTACCTGTACTACCTGCAGAATGGGCGGGATATGTACGTGGA
CCAGGAACTGGACATCAACCGGCTGTCCGACTACGATGTGGACCATATCGTGCCTCAGAGCTTTCTGAAG
GACGACTCCATCGACAACAAGGTGCTGACCAGAAGCGACAAGAACCGGGGCAAGAGCGACAACGTGCCCT
CCGAAGAGGTCGTGAAGAAGATGAAGAACTACTGGCGGCAGCTGCTGAACGCCAAGCTGATTACCCAGAG
AAAGTTCGACAATCTGACCAAGGCCGAGAGAGGCGGCCTGAGCGAACTGGATAAGGCCGGCTTCATCAAG
AGACAGCTGGTGGAAACCCGGCAGATCACAAAGCACGTGGCACAGATCCTGGACTCCCGGATGAACACTA
AGTACGACGAGAATGACAAGCTGATCCGGGAAGTGAAAGTGATCACCCTGAAGTCCAAGCTGGTGTCCGA
TTTCCGGAAGGATTTCCAGTTTTACAAAGTGCGCGAGATCAACAACTACCACCACGCCCACGACGCCTAC
CTGAACGCCGTCGTGGGAACCGCCCTGATCAAAAAGTACCCTAAGCTGGAAAGCGAGTTCGTGTACGGCG
ACTACAAGGTGTACGACGTGCGGAAGATGATCGCCAAGAGCGAGCAGGAAATCGGCAAGGCTACCGCCAA
GTACTTCTTCTACAGCAACATCATGAACTTTTTCAAGACCGAGATTACCCTGGCCAACGGCGAGATCCGG
AAGCGGCCTCTGATCGAGACAAACGGCGAAACCGGGGAGATCGTGTGGGATAAGGGCCGGGATTTTGCCA
CCGTGCGGAAAGTGCTGAGCATGCCCCAAGTGAATATCGTGAAAAAGACCGAGGTGCAGACAGGCGGCTT
CAGCAAAGAGTCTATCCTGCCCAAGAGGAACAGCGATAAGCTGATCGCCAGAAAGAAGGACTGGGACCCT
AAGAAGTACGGCGGCTTCGACAGCCCCACCGTGGCCTATTCTGTGCTGGTGGTGGCCAAAGTGGAAAAGG
GCAAGTCCAAGAAACTGAAGAGTGTGAAAGAGCTGCTGGGGATCACCATCATGGAAAGAAGCAGCTTCGA
GAAGAATCCCATCGACTTTCTGGAAGCCAAGGGCTACAAAGAAGTGAAAAAGGACCTGATCATCAAGCTG
CCTAAGTACTCCCTGTTCGAGCTGGAAAACGGCCGGAAGAGAATGCTGGCCTCTGCCGGCGAACTGCAGA
AGGGAAACGAACTGGCCCTGCCCTCCAAATATGTGAACTTCCTGTACCTGGCCAGCCACTATGAGAAGCT
GAAGGGCTCCCCCGAGGATAATGAGCAGAAACAGCTGTTTGTGGAACAGCACAAGCACTACCTGGACGAG
ATCATCGAGCAGATCAGCGAGTTCTCCAAGAGAGTGATCCTGGCCGACGCTAATCTGGACAAAGTGCTGT
CCGCCTACAACAAGCACCGGGATAAGCCCATCAGAGAGCAGGCCGAGAATATCATCCACCTGTTTACCCT
GACCAATCTGGGAGCCCCTGCCGCCTTCAAGTACTTTGACACCACCATCGACCGGAAGAGGTACACCAGC
ACCAAAGAGGTGCTGGACGCCACCCTGATCCACCAGAGCATCACCGGCCTGTACGAGACACGGATCGACC
TGTCTCAGCTGGGAGGCGACAAAAGGCCGGCGGCCACGAAAAAGGCCGGCCAGGCAAAAAAGAAAAAGTA
AGAATTCCTAGAGCTCGCTGATCAGCCTCGACTGTGCCTTCTAGTTGCCAGCCATCTGTTGTTTGCCCCT
CCCCCGTGCCTTCCTTGACCCTGGAAGGTGCCACTCCCACTGTCCTTTCCTAATAAAATGAGGAAATTGC
ATCGCATTGTCTGAGTAGGTGTCATTCTATTCTGGGGGGTGGGGTGGGGCAGGACAGCAAGGGGGAGGAT
TGGGAAGAGAATAGCAGGCATGCTGGGGAGCGGCCGCAGGAACCCCTAGTGATGGAGTTGGCCACTCCCT
CTCTGCGCGCTCGCTCGCTCACTGAGGCCGGGCGACCAAAGGTCGCCCGACGCCCGGGCTTTGCCCGGGC
GGCCTCAGTGAGCGAGCGAGCGCGCAGCTGCCTGCAGGGGCGCCTGATGCGGTATTTTCTCCTTACGCAT
CTGTGCGGTATTTCACACCGCATA
[142 nt withheld, positions 5695-5836]
C
[141 nt withheld, positions 5838-5978]
CCTTTGACGTTGGAGTCCACGTTCTTT
[37 nt withheld, positions 6006-6042]
ACCCTATCTCGGGCTATTCTTTTGATTTATAAGGGATTTTGCCGATTTCGGCCTATTGGTTAAAAAATGA
GCTGATTTAACAAAAATTTAACGCGAATTTTAACAAAATATTAACGTTTACAATTTTATGGTGCACTCTC
AGTACAATCTGCTCTGATGCCGCATAGTTAAGCCAGCCCCGACACCCGCCAACACCCGCTGACGCGCCCT
GACGGGCTTGTCTGCTCCCGGCATCCGCTTACAGACAAGCTGTGACCGTCTCCGGGAGCTGCATGTGTCA
GAGGTTTTCACCGTCATCACCGAAACGCGCGAGACGAAAGGGCCTCGTGATACGCCTATTTTTATAGGTT
AATGTCATGATAATAATGGTTTCTTAGACGTCAGGTGGCACTTTTCGGGGAAATGTGCGCGGAACCCCTA
TTTGTTTATTTTTCTAAATACATTCAAATATGTATCCGCTCATGAGACAATAACCCTGATAAATGCTTCA
ATAATATTGAAAAAGGAAGAGTATGAGTATTCAACATTTCCGTGTCGCCCTTATTCCCTTTTTTGCGGCA
TTTTGCCTTCCTGTTTTTGCTCACCCAGAAACGCTGGTGAAAGTAAAAGATGCTGAAGATCAGTTGGGTG
CACGAGTGGGTTACATCGAACTGGATCTCAACAGCGGTAAGATCCTTGAGAGTTTTCGCCCCGAAGAACG
TTTTCCAATGATGAGCACTTTTAAAGTTCTGCTATGTGGCGCGGTATTATCCCGTATTGACGCCGGGCAA
GAGCAACTCGGTCGCCGCATACACTATTCTCAGAATGACTTGGTTGAGTACTCACCAGTCACAGAAAAGC
ATCTTACGGATGGCATGACAGTAAGAGAATTATGCAGTGCTGCCATAACCATGAGTGATAACACTGCGGC
CAACTTACTTCTGACAACGATCGGAGGACCGAAGGAGCTAACCGCTTTTTTGCACAACATGGGGGATCAT
GTAACTCGCCTTGATCGTTGGGAACCGGAGCTGAATGAAGCCATACCAAACGACGAGCGTGACACCACGA
TGCCTGTAGCAATGGCAACAACGTTGCGCAAACTATTAACTGGCGAACTACTTACTCTAGCTTCCCGGCA
ACAATTAATAGACTGGATGGAGGCGGATAAAGTTGCAGGACCACTTCTGCGCTCGGCCCTTCCGGCTGGC
TGGTTTATTGCTGATAAATCTGGAGCCGGTGAGCGTGGAAGCCGCGGTATCATTGCAGCACTGGGGCCAG
ATGGTAAGCCCTCCCGTATCGTAGTTATCTACACGACGGGGAGTCAGGCAACTATGGATGAACGAAATAG
ACAGATCGCTGAGATAGGTGCCTCACTGATTAAGCATTGGTAACTGTCAGACCAAGTTTACTCATATATA
CTTTAGATTGATTTAAAACTTCATTTTTAATTTAAAAGGATCTAGGTGAAGATCCTTTTTGATAATCTCA
TGACCAAAATCCCTTAACGTGAGTTTTCGTTCCACTGAGCGTCAGACCCCGTAGAAAAGATCAAAGGATC
TTCTTGAGATCCTTTTTTTCTGCGCGTAATCTGCTGCTTGCAAACAAAAAAACCACCGCTACCAGCGGTG
GTTTGTTTGCCGGATCAAGAGCTACCAACTCTTTTTCCGAAGGTAACTGGCTTCAGCAGAGCGCAGATAC
CAAATACTGTCCTTCTAGTGTAGCCGTAGTTAGGCCACCACTTCAAGAACTCTGTAGCACCGCCTACATA
CCTCGCTCTGCTAATCCTGTTACCAGTGGCTGCTGCCAGTGGCGATAAGTCGTGTCTTACCGGGTTGGAC
TCAAGACGATAGTTACCGGATAAGGCGCAGCGGTCGGGCTGAACGGGGGGTTCGTGCACACAGCCCAGCT
TGGAGCGAACGACCTACACCGAACTGAGATACCTACAGCGTGAGCTATGAGAAAGCGCCACGCTTCCCGA
AGGGAGAAAGGCGGACAGGTATCCGGTAAGCGGCAGGGTCGGAACAGGAGAGCGCACGAGGGAGCTTCCA
GGGGGAAACGCCTGGTATCTTTATAGTCCTGTCGGGTTTCGCCACCTCTGACTTGAGCGTCGATTTTTGT
GATGCTCGTCAGGGGGGCGGAGCCTATGGAAAAACGCCAGCAACGCGGCCTTTTTACGGTTCCTGGCCTT
TTGCTGGCCTTTTGCTCACATGTGAGGGCCTATTTCCCATGATTCCTTCATATTTGCATATACGATACAA
GGCTGTTAGAGAGATAATTGGAATTAATTTGACTGTAAACACAAAGATATTAGTACAAAATACGTGACGT
AGAAAGTAATAATTTCTTGGGTAGTTTGCAGTTTTAAAATTATGTTTTAAAATGGACTATCATATGCTTA
CCGTAACTTGAAAGTATTTCGATTTCTTGGCTTTATATATCTTGTGGAAAGGACGAAACACCTCTAAGAC
ACACTGGAACAGGTTT
Features (pLannotate 1.2.2; 18 found; start..end, strand, type, name):
     79..122     +  misc_RNA       gRNA scaffold (fragment): guide RNA scaffold for the Streptococcus pyogenes CRISPR/Cas9 system
    169..454     +  enhancer       CMV enhancer: human cytomegalovirus immediate early enhancer; contains an 18-bp deletion relative to the standard CMV enhancer
    456..733     +  promoter       chicken β-actin promoter: No description available
    734..962     +  intron         hybrid intron: hybrid between chicken β-actin (CBA) and minute virus of mice (MMV) introns (Gray et al., 2011)
   1100..2701    +  CDS            Cas9(N): N-terminal portion of Streptococcus pyogenes Cas9 (Zetsche et al., 2015)
   2702..5200    +  CDS            Cas9(C): C-terminal portion of Streptococcus pyogenes Cas9 (Zetsche et al., 2015)
   5201..5248    +  CDS            nucleoplasmin NLS: bipartite nuclear localization signal from nucleoplasmin
   5282..5393    +  polyA_signal   bGH poly(A) signal: bovine growth hormone polyadenylation signal
   5498..5638    +  repeat_region  AAV2 ITR: inverted terminal repeat of adeno-associated virus serotype 2 inverted
   5643..5694    -  misc_feature   bom (fragment): basis of mobility region from pBR322
   5713..6093    +  rep_origin     M13 ori (sequence partly withheld): M13 bacteriophage origin of replication; arrow indicates direction of (+) strand synthesis
   6169..6218    -  misc_feature   bom (fragment): basis of mobility region from pBR322
   6320..6355    -  CDS            rop (fragment): Rop protein, which maintains plasmids at low copy number; rop
   6450..6554    +  promoter       AmpR promoter: bla
   6555..7415    +  CDS            AmpR: β-lactamase; bla; confers resistance to ampicillin, carbenicillin, and related antibiotics
   7586..8174    +  rep_origin     ori: high-copy-number ColE1/pMB1/pBR322/pUC origin of replication
   8236..8476    +  promoter       U6 promoter: RNA polymerase III promoter for human U6 snRNA
   8505..72      +  misc_RNA       gRNA scaffold (across the origin): guide RNA scaffold for the Streptococcus pyogenes CRISPR/Cas9 system
