[The description below was written by a language model from this plasmid's Addgene catalogue record and pLannotate feature annotations shown in this document.]
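Description:
pSMAD3.1.0-gDNA is a mammalian CRISPR expression plasmid built on the pX330 backbone, delivering both Streptococcus pyogenes Cas9 and a single guide RNA directed against the human transcription factor gene SMAD3. It is propagated in E. coli as a high-copy plasmid through a ColE1/pUC-type origin and selected with ampicillin via the β-lactamase (AmpR) gene and its own promoter. The annotated sequence also contains an M13 phage origin, a single AAV2 inverted terminal repeat and short fragments of pBR322 bom and rop; these appear to be backbone remnants rather than functional parts of the payload. No mammalian selection marker or fluorescent reporter is annotated.

The plasmid carries two expression units. A human U6 RNA polymerase III promoter drives the guide RNA: the 20-nucleotide SMAD3 target sequence was inserted between BbsI sites, which were destroyed in cloning, immediately upstream of the S. pyogenes gRNA scaffold. In the numbering of this circular record, the scaffold spans the sequence origin. The PAM listed with the target belongs to the genomic site and is not present in the plasmid. The second unit uses a hybrid promoter made of the CMV enhancer, chicken β-actin promoter and a hybrid CBA/MVM intron to express Cas9. The annotation tool splits Cas9 into contiguous N- and C-terminal portions, which together form one continuous coding sequence. It is fused at its C-terminus to a bipartite nucleoplasmin nuclear localization signal and terminated by the bovine growth hormone polyadenylation signal.

After transfection into human cells, the construct is expected to cut the SMAD3 locus at the guide's target site. The depositor notes that it is meant to be used with a companion plasmid, pSMAD3-donor, which suggests homology-directed modification of the locus, although the record does not describe the nature of that edit.
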