Addgene plasmid #112407: pSMAD3.1.0-gDNA
Purpose: CRISPR plasmid for expression of Cas9 and gRNA targeting human transcription factor SMAD3
Depositing lab: Kevin White. Depositing organization: University of Chicago.
Backbone
  Vector backbone: pX330
  Backbone manufacturer: Zhang lab (Addgene plasmid ID: 42230)
  Vector type: Mammalian Expression, CRISPR
Growth in bacteria
  Bacterial resistance: Ampicillin, 100 μg/mL
  Growth temperature: 37°C
  Growth strain: DH5alpha
  Copy number: High Copy
Gene/Insert
  Gene/Insert name: SMAD3
  gRNA/shRNA sequence: TCTAAGACACACTGGAACAG CGG
  Species: H. sapiens (human)
  Entrez Gene: SMAD3 (a.k.a. HSPC193, HsT17436, JV15-2, LDS1C, LDS3, MADH3, hMAD-3, hSMAD3, mad3)
  Cloning method: Restriction Enzyme; 5′ cloning site BbsI (destroyed during cloning); 3′ cloning site BbsI (destroyed during cloning)
  Sequencing primers: 5′ hU6-F (5'-GAGGGCCTATTTCCCATGATT-3')
Terms and licenses: Academic/Nonprofit Terms; Industry Terms: Not Available to Industry
Depositor comments: gRNA sequence listed includes 20 nucleotide target sequence, followed by the uncloned PAM sequence. The PAM sequence is not present in the plasmid. Use with plasmid pSMAD3-donor.
How to cite: pSMAD3.1.0-gDNA was a gift from Kevin White (Addgene plasmid # 112407 ; http://n2t.net/addgene:112407 ; RRID:Addgene_112407)
